>Addgene plasmid #53182 | pCSaE500 | depositor full sequence | sequence record 91104 | From depositor
GGGGAATTGTGAGCGGATAACAATTCCCCTGTAGAAATAATTTTGTTTAACTTTAATAAGGAGATATACC
ATGGCTCGAGGTATTCTGACCATCTAAGTACATGCGTTAATTATCAGGCCCGCTATTGGCGGGCCTTTTT
TATTTGTGCAGCACCCCGGTCAACCAACGGGAAAATTCACGCATCGCGGGCGTCTCCGGGCGAGATTGCA
AACGCGTTATCCAGTAGCTTCCCAAATCAATCTGCGTTAAAAACGGCTGAACGATACGTTCACTGCTGAG
TAAATGCGTGAACATTCTGACTGGCGCAATTGCCACACCCATTCCCGCCTGTGCAGCTTCCAACATGGTG
ACTGACGAATCAAACACCATCACATTGTGCGTCGGTGACGGAGGCGCCTCTCCGGCCGCCTGCATCCAAA
GCGCCCATTCATCCCGCCGATACGATCGTAATAACGGAAATTTCAGGATATCCGCAGGCGTTTGAATCTG
CGAAGCCAATGTTGGCGAACACAGTGGAGACATCAGCGCGCTACATAAATATTGCGCATCGGTATCGTGC
CAGGCTCCCCCACCGTAGCGAATGGTATAATCCAGCCCTTCGGCGGCGGGATCCACGCGATTGTTATGGG
TAGAAATATGCAAATCAATATGTGGGTAACTGCGCTTAAAATCGCTCAACAGCGGGAAAAGACAGCCGAT
AGCAAAGGTTCCCACTACGCCAATTTTAAGTTTTTCCTGGGTCTGTTTAGTGGCAAAACGATCCAACATC
CCCGCCATACGATCGAAGGAGTCATTAAGTACAGGTAACAGACTTTCCCCTTCAGTCGTCAACATTAATC
CACGAGAACCGCGCACAAAAAGCTGACAATTCAGCTGCTGCTCCAGCGATTTGACATGCTGGCTGATGGC
AGAATGCGTCACGTTGAGCTCAATCGCAGCGCGGGTAAAGCTGAGATGTCTGGCCGCGGCTTCAAAAGCC
CGCAGCGAGTTAAGAGGGATATAGCTACGCGTCATCATTAAGCCTGTTAGAAAAACTTATATCTGCTGCT
AAATTTAACCGTTTGTCAACACGGTGCAAATCAAACACACTGATTGCGTCTGACGGGCCCGGACACCCTT
TTGCTTGAATTCAGATACACGTTTCCAAGAGGTACCATGGTACGCTGGACTTTGTGGGATACCCTCGCTT
TCCTGCTCCTGTTGAGTTTATTGCTGCCGTCATTGCTTATTATGTTCATCCCGTCAACATTCAAACGGCC
TGTCTCATCATGGAAGGCGCTGAATTTACGGAAAACATTATTAATGGCGTCGAGCGTCCGGTTAAAGCCG
CTGAATTGTTCGCGTTTACCTTGCGTGTACGCGCAGGAAACACTGACGTTCTTACTGACGCAGAAGAAAA
CGTGCGTCAAAAATTACGTGCGGAAGGAGTGAAAGCTTGGATCCCTGCAGGCCTCAGGGCCCGATCGATG
CGGCCGCTTAATTAATTAATCTAGAGGCATCAAATAAAACGAAAGGCTCAGTCGAAAGACTGGGCCTTTC
GTTTTATCTGTTGTTTGTCGGTGAACGCTCTCCTGAGTAGGACAAATCCGCCGCCCTAGACCTAGGCTGC
TGCCACCGCTGAGCAATAACTAGCATAACCCCTTGGGGCCTCTAAACGGGTCTTGAGGGGTTTTTTGCTG
AAACCTCAGGCATTTGAGAAGCACACGGTCACACTGCTTCCGGTAGTCAATAAACCGGTAAACCAGCAAT
AGACATAAGCGGCTATTTAACGACCCTGCCCTGAACCGACGACCGGGTCATCGTGGCCGGATCTTGCGGC
CCCTCGGCTTGAACGAATTGTTAGACATTATTTGCCGACTACCTTGGTGATCTCGCCTTTCACGTAGTGG
ACAAATTCTTCCAACTGATCTGCGCGCGAGGCCAAGCGATCTTCTTCTTGTCCAAGATAAGCCTGTCTAG
CTTCAAGTATGACGGGCTGATACTGGGCCGGCAGGCGCTCCATTGCCCAGTCGGCAGCGACATCCTTCGG
CGCGATTTTGCCGGTTACTGCGCTGTACCAAATGCGGGACAACGTAAGCACTACATTTCGCTCATCGCCA
GCCCAGTCGGGCGGCGAGTTCCATAGCGTTAAGGTTTCATTTAGCGCCTCAAATAGATCCTGTTCAGGAA
CCGGATCAAAGAGTTCCTCCGCCGCTGGACCTACCAAGGCAACGCTATGTTCTCTTGCTTTTGTCAGCAA
GATAGCCAGATCAATGTCGATCGTGGCTGGCTCGAAGATACCTGCAAGAATGTCATTGCGCTGCCATTCT
CCAAATTGCAGTTCGCGCTTAGCTGGATAACGCCACGGAATGATGTCGTCGTGCACAACAATGGTGACTT
CTACAGCGCGGAGAATCTCGCTCTCTCCAGGGGAAGCCGAAGTTTCCAAAAGGTCGTTGATCAAAGCTCG
CCGCGTTGTTTCATCAAGCCTTACGGTCACCGTAACCAGCAAATCAATATCACTGTGTGGCTTCAGGCCG
CCATCCACTGCGGAGCCGTACAAATGTACGGCCAGCAACGTCGGTTCGAGATGGCGCTCGATGACGCCAA
CTACCTCTGATAGTTGAGTCGATACTTCGGCGATCACCGCTTCCCTCATACTCTTCCTTTTTCAATATTA
TTGAAGCATTTATCAGGGTTATTGTCTCATGAGCGGATACATATTTGAATGTATTTAGAAAAATAAACAA
ATAGCTAGCTCACTCGGTCGCTACGCTCCGGGCGTGAGACTGCGGCGGGCGCTGCGGACACATACAAAGT
TACCCACAGATTCCGTGGATAAGCAGGGGACTAACATGTGAGGCAAAACAGCAGGGCCGCGCCGGTGGCG
TTTTTCCATAGGCTCCGCCCTCCTGCCAGAGTTCACATAAACAGACGCTTTTCCGGTGCATCTGTGGGAG
CCGTGAGGCTCAACCATGAATCTGACAGTACGGGCGAAACCCGACAGGACTTAAAGATCCCCACCGTTTC
CGGCGGGTCGCTCCCTCTTGCGCTCTCCTGTTCCGACCCTGCCGTTTACCGGATACCTGTTCCGCCTTTC
TCCCTTACGGGAAGTGTGGCGCTTTCTCATAGCTCACACACTGGTATCTCGGCTCGGTGTAGGTCGTTCG
CTCCAAGCTGGGCTGTAAGCAAGAACTCCCCGTTCAGCCCGACTGCTGCGCCTTATCCGGTAACTGTTCA
CTTGAGTCCAACCCGGAAAAGCACGGTAAAACGCCACTGGCAGCAGCCATTGGTAACTGGGAGTTCGCAG
AGGATTTGTTTAGCTAAACACGCGGTTGCTCTTGAAGTGTGCGCCAAAGTCCGGCTACACTGGAAGGACA
GATTTGGTTGCTGTGCTCTGCGAAAGCCAGTTACCACGGTTAAGCAGTTCCCCAACTGACTTAACCTTCG
ATCAAACCACCTCCCCAGGTGGTTTTTTCGTTTACAGGGCAAAAGATTACGCGCAGAAAAAAAGGATCTC
AAGAAGATCCTTTGATCTTTTCTACTGAACCGCTCTAGATTTCAGTGCAATTTATCTCTTCAAATGTAGC
ACCTGAAGTCAGCCCCATACGATATAAGTTGTAATTCTCATGTTAGTCATGCCCCGCGCCCACCGGAAGG
AGCTGACTGGGTTGAAGGCTCTCAAGGGCATCGGTCGAGATCCCGGTGCCTAATGAGTGAGCTAACTTAC
ATTAATTGCGTTGCGCTCACTGCCCGCTTTCCAGTCGGGAAACCTGTCGTGCCAGCTGCATTAATGAATC
GGCCAACGCGCGGGGAGAGGCGGTTTGCGTATTGGGCGCCAGGGTGGTTTTTCTTTTCACCAGTGAGACG
GGCAACAGCTGATTGCCCTTCACCGCCTGGCCCTGAGAGAGTTGCAGCAAGCGGTCCACGCTGGTTTGCC
CCAGCAGGCGAAAATCCTGTTTGATGGTGGTTAACGGCGGGATATAACATGAGCTGTCTTCGGTATCGTC
GTATCCCACTACCGAGATGTCCGCACCAACGCGCAGCCCGGACTCGGTAATGGCGCGCATTGCGCCCAGC
GCCATCTGATCGTTGGCAACCAGCATCGCAGTGGGAACGATGCCCTCATTCAGCATTTGCATGGTTTGTT
GAAAACCGGACATGGCACTCCAGTCGCCTTCCCGTTCCGCTATCGGCTGAATTTGATTGCGAGTGAGATA
TTTATGCCAGCCAGCCAGACGCAGACGCGCCGAGACAGAACTTAATGGGCCCGCTAACAGCGCGATTTGC
TGGTGACCCAATGCGACCAGATGCTCCACGCCCAGTCGCGTACCGTCTTCATGGGAGAAAATAATACTGT
TGATGGGTGTCTGGTCAGAGACATCAAGAAATAACGCCGGAACATTAGTGCAGGCAGCTTCCACAGCAAT
GGCATCCTGGTCATCCAGCGGATAGTTAATGATCAGCCCACTGACGCGTTGCGCGAGAAGATTGTGCACC
GCCGCTTTACAGGCTTCGACGCCGCTTCGTTCTACCATCGACACCACCACGCTGGCACCCAGTTGATCGG
CGCGAGATTTAATCGCCGCGACAATTTGCGACGGCGCGTGCAGGGCCAGACTGGAGGTGGCAACGCCAAT
CAGCAACGACTGTTTGCCCGCCAGTTGTTGTGCCACGCGGTTGGGAATGTAATTCAGCTCCGCCATCGCC
GCTTCCACTTTTTCCCGCGTTTTCGCAGAAACGTGGCTGGCCTGGTTCACCACGCGGGAAACGGTCTGAT
AAGAGACACCGGCATACTCTGCGACATCGTATAACGTTACTGGTTTCACATTCACCACCCTGAATTGACT
CTCTTCCGGGCGCTATCATGCCATACCGCGAAAGGTTTTGCGCCATTCGATGGTGTCCGGGATCTCGACG
CTCTCCCTTATGCGACTCCTGCATTAGGAAATTAATACGACTCACTATA
Features (pLannotate 1.2.2; 16 found; start..end, strand, type, name):
      3..27      +  protein_bind   lac operator: The lac repressor binds to the lac operator to inhibit transcription in E. coli. This inhibition can be relieved by adding lactose or isopropyl-β-D-thiogalactopyranoside (IPTG). lac repressor encoded by lacI
     42..64      +  RBS            RBS: efficient ribosome binding site from bacteriophage T7 gene 10 (Olins and Rangwala, 1989)
    143..1015    -  CDS            ampR: AMPR_CITFR - Experimental evidence at protein level: Swiss-Prot protein existence level 1. Regulates the expression of the beta-lactamase gene. Represses cephalosporinase (AmpC) in the presence of beta-lactams and induces it in the absence of them. From Citrobacter freundii.
   1157..1429    +  CDS            E: LYS_BPPHS - Experimental evidence at protein level: Swiss-Prot protein existence level 1. Induces host cell lysis. Inhibits the host translocase MraY activity that catalyzes the synthesis of lipid I, a necessary step for the host cell wall biosynthesis. From Enterobacteria phage phiX174 (Isolate Sanger) (Bacteriophage phi-X174).
   1501..1587    +  terminator     rrnB T1 terminator: Escherichia coli rrnB; transcription terminator T1 from the E. coli rrnB gene
   1605..1622    +  CDS            SET1 (fragment): solubility-enhancement tag derived from T7 phage gene 10B
   1630..1677    +  terminator     T7 terminator: transcription terminator for bacteriophage T7 RNA polymerase
   1848..2639    -  CDS            SmR: aminoglycoside adenylyltransferase (Murphy, 1985); aadA; confers resistance to spectinomycin and streptomycin
   2640..2731    -  promoter       AmpR promoter: bla
   2779..3517    -  rep_origin     CloDF13 ori: Plasmids containing the CloDF13 (CDF) origin of replication can be propagated in E. coli cells that contain additional plasmids with compatible origins.
   3614..3678    -  CDS            TcR (fragment): tetracycline efflux protein; tet; confers resistance to tetracycline
   3693..3714    -  protein_bind   CAP binding site: CAP binding activates transcription in the presence of cAMP. E. coli catabolite activator protein
   3727..4809    -  CDS            lacI: lac repressor; lacI; The lac repressor binds to the lac operator to inhibit transcription in E. coli. This inhibition can be relieved by adding lactose or isopropyl-β-D-thiogalactopyranoside (IPTG).
   4810..4887    -  promoter       lacI promoter: lacI
   4895..4930    -  CDS            TcR (fragment): tetracycline efflux protein; tet; confers resistance to tetracycline
   4933..2       +  promoter       T7 promoter (across the origin): promoter for bacteriophage T7 RNA polymerase
