[The description below was written by a language model from this plasmid's Addgene catalogue record and pLannotate feature annotations shown in this document.]
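Description:
pCSaE500 (also called pCSaE) is a 4,949 nt bacterial expression plasmid built on the Novagen pCDFDuet-1 backbone and designed to trigger autolysis of E. coli in an inducible manner. It replicates from the CloDF13 (CDF) origin, which is compatible with other common plasmid origins and so allows co-maintenance with additional constructs. The record lists it as low copy. Selection is by spectinomycin through the aadA (SmR) aminoglycoside adenylyltransferase gene, driven by a bla-type promoter.

The payload is the E gene of bacteriophage phiX174, whose product blocks the host translocase MraY, preventing lipid I synthesis and hence cell wall construction, which leads to lysis. According to the catalogue entry, E is controlled by an ampR-PampC cassette. The feature table shows the Citrobacter freundii ampR regulator gene encoded on the opposite strand immediately upstream of E, consistent with the divergent arrangement in which AmpR governs the ampC promoter lying in the intergenic region. PampC itself is not annotated as a separate feature. This regulatory system responds to beta-lactams, so cell wall stress is coupled to expression of the lysis protein. An rrnB T1 terminator follows E, with the backbone's T7 terminator just downstream.

Duet backbone elements remain, including a T7 promoter with lac operator and T7 gene 10 ribosome binding site upstream of the cassette, and lacI with its own promoter. The short TcR and SET1 fragment annotations are probably incidental matches. The plasmid was developed for studying programmed, stress-induced altruistic death in engineered bacterial populations.
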