Addgene plasmid #53182: pCSaE500
Purpose: Inducible expression of E gene which produces a lysis protein that induces autolysis.
Depositing lab: Lingchong You. Publication: Programming stress-induced altruistic death in engineered bacteria. Tanouchi Y, Pai A, Buchler NE, You L. Mol Syst Biol. 2012;8:626. doi: 10.1038/msb.2012.57. PubMed 23169002.
Backbone
  Vector backbone: pCDFDuet-1
  Backbone manufacturer: Novagen
Growth in bacteria
  Bacterial resistance: Spectinomycin, 50 μg/mL
  Growth temperature: 37°C
  Growth strain: Top10
  Copy number: Low Copy
Gene/Insert
  Gene/Insert name: pCSaE500 (alt name: pCSaE)
  Promoter: ampR-PampC cassette
  Cloning method: Unknown
  Sequencing primers: 5′ 5' - TCC TGG GTC TGT TTA GTG G - 3'; 5' - TCC CTT ATG CGA CTC CTG - 3'; 3′ unknown
Terms and licenses: Academic/Nonprofit Terms; Industry Terms: Not Available to Industry
How to cite: pCSaE500 was a gift from Lingchong You (Addgene plasmid # 53182 ; http://n2t.net/addgene:53182 ; RRID:Addgene_53182)
