>Addgene plasmid #53182 | pCSaE500 | addgene partial sequence | sequence record 91780 | LacI-R 5'-GGCATACTCTGCGACATCGT-3'
CTGATTGACTCTCTTCCGGGCGCTATCATGCCATACCGCGAAAGGTTTTGCGCCATTCGATGGTGTCCGG
GATCTCGACGCTCTCCCTTATGCGACTCCTGCATTAGGAAATTAATACGACTCACTATAGGGGAATTGTG
AGCGGATAACAATTCCCCTGTAGAAATAATTTTGTTTAACTTTAATAAGGAGATATACCATGGCTCGAGG
TATTCTGACCATCTAAGTACATGCGTTAATTATCAGGCCCGCTATTGGCGGGCCTTTTTTATTTGTGCAG
CACCCCGGTCAACCAACGGGAAAATTCACGCATCGCGGGCGTCTCCGGGCGAGATTGCAAACGCGTTATC
CAGTAGCTTCCCAAATCAATCTGCGTTAAAAACGGCTGAACGATACGTTCACTGCTGAGTAAATGCGTGA
ACATTCTGACTGGCGCAATTGCCACACCCATTCCCGCCTGTGCAGCTTCCAACATGGTGACTGACGAATC
AAACACCATCACATTGTGCGTCGGTGACGGAGGCGCCTCTCCGGCCGCCTGCATCCAAAGCGCCCATTCA
TCCCGCCGATACGATCGTAATAACGGAAATTTCAGGATATCCGCAGGCGTTTGAATCTGCGAAGCCAATG
TTGGCGAACACAGTGGAGACATCAGCGCGCTACATAAATATTGCGCATCGGTATCGTGCCAGGCTCCCCC
ACCGTAGCGAATGGTATAATCCAGCCCTTCGGCGGCGGGATCCACGCGATTGTTATGGGTAGAAATATGC
AAATCAATATGTGGGTAACTGCGCTTAAAATCGCTCAACAGCGGGAAAAGACAGCCGATAGCAAAGGTTC
CCACTACGCCAATTTTAAGTTTTTCCTGGGTCTGTTTAGTGGCAAAACGATCCAACATCCCCGCCATACG
ATCGAAGGAGTCATTAAGTACAGGTAACAGACTTTCCCCTTCAGTCGTCAACATTAATCCAC
