>Addgene plasmid #53182 | pCSaE500 | addgene partial sequence | sequence record 91781 | T7term 5'-GCTAGTTATTGCTCAGCGG-3'
TGTCCTACTCAGGAGAGCGTTCACCGACAAACAACAGATAAAACGAAAGGCCCAGTCTTTCGACTGAGCC
TTTCGTTTTATTTGATGCCTCTAGATTAATTAATTAAGCGGCCGCATCGATCGGGCCCTGAGGCCTGCAG
GGATCCAAGCTTTCACTCCTTCCGCACGTAATTTTTGACGCACGTTTTCTTCTGCGTCAGTAAGAACGTC
AGTGTTTCCTGCGCGTACACGCAAGGTAAACGCGAACAATTCAGCGGCTTTAACCGGACGCTCGACGCCA
TTAATAATGTTTTCCGTAAATTCAGCGCCTTCCATGATGAGACAGGCCGTTTGAATGTTGACGGGATGAA
CATAATAAGCAATGACGGCAGCAATAAACTCAACAGGAGCAGGAAAGCGAGGGTATCCCACAAAGTCCAG
CGTACCATGGGTACCTCTTGGAAACGTGTATCGAATTCAAGCAAAAGGGTGTCCGGGCCCGTCAGACGCA
ATCAGTGTGTTTGATTTGCACCGTGTTGACAAACGGTTAAATTTAGCAGCAGATATAAGTTTTTCTAACA
GGCTTAATGATGACGCGTAGCTATATCCCTCTTAACTCGCTGCGGGCTTTTGAAGCCGCGGCCAGACATC
TCAGCTTTACCCGCGCTGCGATTGAGCTCAACGTGACGCATTCTGCCATCAGCCAGCATGTCAAATCGCT
GGAGCAGCAGCTGAATTGTCAGCTTTTTGTGCGCGGTTCTCGTGGATTAATGTTGACGACTGAAGGGGAA
AGTCTGTTACCTGTACTTAATGACTCCTTCGATCGTATGGCGGGGATGTTGGATC
